>Addgene plasmid #225773 | pGLU_71 | addgene full sequence | sequence record 446984 | Addgene NGS Result
GTGACTCAGGTCTCACGTATGATAGAACCTGGGCTCCTCGTTCCGCAGCCACACGCCGTGTGAAGCTGGG
AAAAAGCGTTATAATGATAATAGGAAGTAATACTCAATGAAAATCAAAGAGCACAAACAAGGAAGCTAGC
CGCAGGTTGCTCAAAACAGTGTTTTGAGGTTGCAGATGGAAGCTGACGTGGTTTGAAGAGAGATTTTCGA
GGAGTATAATTTGTTTGATAGAGGAATGTGAGACCGGGATTCACATTGGATACGAGATCCGTAGATTGAT
AAGAGGACACGGAATATCCCAGGCTAGGTGGAGGCTCAGTGATGATAAGTCTGCGATGGTGGATGCATGT
GTCATGGTCATAGCTGTTTCCTGTGTGAAATTGTTATCCGCTCAGAGGGCACAATCCTATTCCGCGCTAT
CCGACAATCTCCAAGACATTAGGTGGAGTTCAGTTCGGCGTATGGCATATGTCGCTGGAAAGAACATGTG
AGCAAAAGGCCAGCAAAAGGCCAGGAACCGTAAAAAGGCCGCGTTGCTGGCGTTTTTCCATAGGCTCCGC
CCCCCTGACGAGCATCACAAAAATCGACGCTCAAGTCAGAGGTGGCGAAACCCGACAGGACTATAAAGAT
ACCAGGCGTTTCCCCCTGGAAGCTCCCTCGTGCGCTCTCCTGTTCCGACCCTGCCGCTTACCGGATACCT
GTCCGCCTTTCTCCCTTCGGGAAGCGTGGCGCTTTCTCATAGCTCACGCTGTAGGTATCTCAGTTCGGTG
TAGGTCGTTCGCTCCAAGCTGGGCTGTGTGCACGAACCCCCCGTTCAGCCCGACCGCTGCGCCTTATCCG
GTAACTATCGTCTTGAGTCCAACCCGGTAAGACACGACTTATCGCCACTGGCAGCAGCCACTGGTAACAG
GATTAGCAGAGCGAGGTATGTAGGCGGTGCTACAGAGTTCTTGAAGTGGTGGCCTAACTACGGCTACACT
AGAAGAACAGTATTTGGTATCTGCGCTCTGCTGAAGCCAGTTACCTTCGGAAAAAGAGTTGGTAGCTCTT
GATCCGGCAAACAAACCACCGCTGGTAGCGGTGGTTTTTTTGTTTGCAAGCAGCAGATTACGCGCAGAAA
AAAAGGATCTCAAGAAGATCCTTTGATCTTTTCTACGGGGTCTGACGCTCTATTCAACAAAGCCGCCGTC
CCGTCAAGTCAGCGTAAATGGGTAGGGGGCTTCAAATCGTCCCCCCATACGATATAAGTTGTTACTAGTG
CTTGGATTCTCACCAATAAAAAACGCCCGGCGGCAACCGAGCGTTCTGAACAAATCCAGATGGAGTTCTG
AGGTCATTACTGGATCTATCAACAGGAGTCCAAGCGAGCTCGATATCAAATTACGCCCCGCCCTGCCACT
CATCGCAGTACTGTTGTAATTCATTAAGCATTCTGCCGACATGGAAGCCATCACAAACGGCATGATGAAC
CTGAATCGCCAGCGGCATCAGCACCTTGTCGCCTTGCGTATAATATTTGCCCATGGTGAAAACGGGGGCG
AAGAAGTTGTCCATATTGGCCACGTTTAAATCAAAACTGGTGAAACTCACCCAGGGATTGGCTGAGACGA
AAAACATATTCTCAATAAACCCTTTAGGGAAATAGGCCAGGTTTTCACCGTAACACGCCACATCTTGCGA
ATATATGTGTAGAAACTGCCGGAAATCGTCGTGGTATTCACTCCAGAGCGATGAAAACGTTTCAGTTTGC
TCATGGAAAACGGTGTAACAAGGGTGAACACTATCCCATATCACCAGCTCACCGTCTTTCATTGCCATAC
GAAATTCCGGATGAGCATTCATCAGGCGGGCAAGAATGTGAATAAAGGCCGGATAAAACTTGTGCTTATT
TTTCTTTACGGTCTTTAAAAAGGCCGTAATATCCAGCTGAACGGTCTGGTTATAGGTACATTGAGCAACT
GACTGAAATGCCTCAAAATGTTCTTTACGATGCCATTGGGATATATCAACGGTGGTATATCCAGTGATTT
TTTTCTCCATTTTAGCTTCCTTAGCTCCTGAAAATCTCGATAACTCAAAAAATACGCCCGGTAGTGATCT
TATTTCATTATGGTGAAAGTTGGAACCTCTTACGTGCCGATCAACGTCTCATTGATACCTGAAACAAAAC
CCATCGTACGGCCAAGGAAGTCTCCAATAACTGTGATCCACCACAAGCGCCAGGGTTTTCCCAGTCACGA
CGTTGTAAAACGACGGCCAGTCATGCATAATCCGCACGCATCTGGAATAAGGAAGTGCCATTCCGCCTGA
CCT
Features (pLannotate 1.2.2; 6 found; start..end, strand, type, name):
    379..394     -  protein_bind   lac operator (fragment): The lac repressor binds to the lac operator to inhibit transcription in E. coli. This inhibition can be relieved by adding lactose or isopropyl-β-D-thiogalactopyranoside (IPTG). lac repressor encoded by lacI
    545..1133    -  rep_origin     ori: high-copy-number ColE1/pMB1/pBR322/pUC origin of replication
   1266..1360    -  terminator     lambda t0 terminator: transcription terminator from phage lambda
   1384..2040    -  CDS            cat: CAT_ECOLX - Experimental evidence at protein level: Swiss-Prot protein existence level 1. This enzyme is an effector of chloramphenicol resistance in bacteria. From Escherichia coli. This protein is used as a marker in many commonly used cloning vectors, such as pACYC184.
   2041..2143    -  promoter       cat promoter: promoter of the E. coli cat gene encoding chloramphenicol acetyltransferase
   2218..2261    -  CDS            lacZα (fragment): LacZα fragment of β-galactosidase; lacZ fragment
