[The description below was written by a language model from this plasmid's Addgene catalogue record and pLannotate feature annotations shown in this document.]
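Description:
pGLU_71 is a small (about 2.3 kb) synthetic-biology plasmid that carries one member of a part library, recorded as RS421 library variant 13168. No named backbone is given in the record. The plasmid is propagated in E. coli through a high-copy ColE1/pMB1/pUC-type origin of replication. Selection is with chloramphenicol, provided by a chloramphenicol acetyltransferase (cat) gene driven by its native cat promoter and followed by the phage lambda t0 transcription terminator.

The insert is listed as 13168_[abr], with Streptococcus pneumoniae R6 as the source species and no mutation noted. The automated annotation does not assign any feature to the insert. Outside the origin and resistance cassette it detects only a short lac operator fragment and a short lacZα fragment, which are probably remnants of a cloning site. The library element presumably lies in the unannotated sequence between or around these remnants, but the record does not state its coordinates, length or function. The "[abr]" label is not explained either, so it is unclear whether the part is a regulatory sequence or some other kind of element.

The associated work describes a scalable transposon mutagenesis system for non-model bacteria, which suggests that pGLU_71 stores a single sequence-verified library part used in building or testing such genetic tools. No transposase, transposon ends, conjugation origin or reporter gene is annotated on this plasmid. On that evidence it appears to be a simple E. coli storage or part-donor vector, not a functional delivery construct.
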