Addgene plasmid #225773: pGLU_71
Purpose: RS421 library variant 13168
Depositing lab: Nili Ostrov. Depositing organization: Cultivarium, Convergent Research. Publication: A scalable transposon mutagenesis system for non-model bacteria. Gilbert C, Leung J, Crits-Christoph A, Kang SC, Esmurria A, Fenn K, Brumwell SL, Martin-Moldes Z, Mendler K, Barnum TP, Nguyen M-A, Lee HH, Ostrov N. bioRxiv 2025.12.22.696024 10.64898/2025.12.22.696024.
Backbone
  Vector backbone: N/A
  Vector type: Synthetic Biology
Growth in bacteria
  Bacterial resistance: Chloramphenicol, 25 μg/mL
  Growth temperature: 37°C
  Growth strain: DH5alpha
  Copy number: High Copy
Gene/Insert
  Gene/Insert name: 13168_[abr]
  Species: Streptococcus pneumoniae R6
  Mutation: N/A
  Cloning method: Other
Terms and licenses: Academic/Nonprofit Terms; Industry Terms: Not Available to Industry
How to cite: pGLU_71 was a gift from Nili Ostrov (Addgene plasmid # 225773 ; http://n2t.net/addgene:225773 ; RRID:Addgene_225773)
